Addgene plasmid #181788: pShCAST(Cas12k-TniQ-TniQ)-sgRNA_entry (CJT12)
Purpose: Expresses 3-component ShCAST containing a Cas12k-TniQ-TniQ fusion. New sgRNA spacer sequences can be added using Golden Gate assembly (via SapI sites).
Depositing lab: Benjamin Kleinstiver. Depositing organization: Massachusetts General Hospital. Publication: Precise cut-and-paste DNA insertion using engineered type V-K CRISPR-associated transposases. Tou CJ, Orr B, Kleinstiver BP. Nat Biotechnol. 2023 Jan 2. doi: 10.1038/s41587-022-01574-x. PubMed 36593413.
Backbone
  Vector backbone: pUC19
  Vector type: Bacterial Expression
Growth in bacteria
  Bacterial resistance: Ampicillin, 100 μg/mL
  Growth temperature: 37°C
  Growth strain: DH5alpha
  Copy number: High Copy
Gene/Insert
  Gene/Insert name: ShTnsB, ShTnsC, ShCas12k-ShTniQ-ShTniQ
  Species: Synthetic
  Mutation: nAniI = K227M, F80K, L232K
  Promoter: Lac and J23119
  Cloning method: Gibson Cloning
  Sequencing primers: 5′ ACGCCAAGCTCCAAAACGATCTCA; 3′ gctagcattatacctaggactgagc
Terms and licenses: Academic/Nonprofit Terms; Industry Terms: Not Available to Industry
Depositor comments: Please visit https://www.biorxiv.org/content/10.1101/2022.01.07.475005v1 for bioRxiv preprint.
How to cite: pShCAST(Cas12k-TniQ-TniQ)-sgRNA_entry (CJT12) was a gift from Benjamin Kleinstiver (Addgene plasmid # 181788 ; http://n2t.net/addgene:181788 ; RRID:Addgene_181788)
