[The description below was written by a language model from this plasmid's Addgene catalogue record and pLannotate feature annotations shown in this document.]
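Description:
pShCAST(Cas12k-TniQ-TniQ)-sgRNA_entry (CJT12) is a high-copy bacterial expression plasmid built on a pUC19 backbone. It is propagated through the ColE1/pUC-type origin and selected with ampicillin via the β-lactamase (AmpR) gene and its native promoter. It encodes the protein machinery of the type V-K CRISPR-associated transposase ShCAST in a condensed three-component format: ShTnsB, ShTnsC, and a single polypeptide in which the effector Cas12k is fused to two copies of TniQ. The record lists two promoters, Lac and J23119. The lac promoter presumably drives the protein-coding genes and the constitutive synthetic J23119 promoter the sgRNA, although the record does not explicitly assign them.

The "sgRNA_entry" designation reflects that no targeting spacer is installed. SapI sites allow new spacer sequences to be inserted by Golden Gate assembly, so the plasmid can be reprogrammed to different target sites. In CAST systems, the guide-loaded Cas12k recognises the target, TniQ and TnsC link that recognition to the transposase, and TnsB carries out RNA-guided DNA insertion. The donor cargo is not part of this record.

The automated feature table identifies only generic parts: the lac, J23119 and AmpR promoters, the origin, AmpR, and the T7Te and rrnB T1 terminators. It leaves the ShCAST coding regions unannotated. Its short "ABE(7.10)" fragment hit is most likely a shared linker-type sequence rather than a base editor component. The catalogue mutation field lists nAniI substitutions (K227M, F80K, L232K), yet no nAniI component appears in the insert name or stated purpose, so its relevance to this construct is unclear. The plasmid serves as a tool for studying and engineering CAST-mediated targeted DNA integration in bacteria.
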