Features (pLannotate 1.2.2; 8 found; start..end, strand, type, name):
    978..1026    -  CDS            ABE(7.10) (fragment): adenine base editor comprising wild-type E. coli TadA fused to the evolved TadA*(7.10) mutant (Gaudelli et al., 2017)
   5940..5970    -  promoter       lac promoter: promoter for the E. coli lac operon
   6070..6658    -  rep_origin     ori: high-copy-number ColE1/pMB1/pBR322/pUC origin of replication
   6829..7689    -  CDS            AmpR: β-lactamase; bla; confers resistance to ampicillin, carbenicillin, and related antibiotics
   7690..7794    -  promoter       AmpR promoter: bla
   7821..7848    -  terminator     T7Te terminator: phage T7 early transcription terminator
   8103..8136    -  promoter       J23119 promoter: bacterial promoter (Registry of Standard Biological Parts BBa J23119)
   8151..8222    -  terminator     rrnB T1 terminator: transcription terminator T1 from the E. coli rrnB gene
>Addgene plasmid #181788 | pShCAST(Cas12k-TniQ-TniQ)-sgRNA_entry (CJT12) | addgene full sequence | sequence record 354819 | Addgene NGS Result
TCCCACAGCGCAGGCATTTTAAAAGGTGCTTGACAGTTTGGACACTTTGCTAAAATCTTGAGTTGATGGC
GATCGCACTTCCACACCGACTTGTACTGCCATTCAATTCGGTGACAAGGCGACTCGGCATAACAAGCCCC
ACACAAGCGAATTGGCTCATGCTGCATTCCCACTCCAGCAGGCGGTAACATCTGGGCTAACCTTTGAGCA
TCCACTTCTACTACAGATGCGATCGCTTCCAATTCTTGCTGACTAGGGCGAGGATTAAAATGAAATCTTT
CCCAACGTGCCACTATAGCACCAATTCCTGCCAAAGTACCCAATCCACTTGCGGATAAATGGTTGGCACG
TCTGAACCTGCCAAGAAAGTGGCTCAGGCTTTCCCCTTCATAGGGTTTAATCAAGAATAGCCAAGGTTTA
ACATCTGGTGCTTCTATAGAGCCACCGCCGGACCCACCTCCAGAGCCACCGCCAACCTTCTGTAGCTTTG
CCATTTCTGCAAACGGCATCCTACATCTGTGACAGCACCCATCCTCCCACAGCGCAGGCATTTTAAAAGG
TGCTTGACAGTTTGGACACTTTGCTAAAATCTTGAGTTGATGGCGATCGCACTTCCACACCGACTTGTAC
TGCCATTCAATTCGGTGACAAGGCGACTCGGCATAACAAGCCCCACACAAGCGAATTGGCTCATGCTGCA
TTCCCACTCCAGCAGGCGGTAACATCTGGGCTAACCTTTGAGCATCCACTTCTACTACAGATGCGATCGC
TTCCAATTCTTGCTGACTAGGGCGAGGATTAAAATGAAATCTTTCCCAACGTGCCACTATAGCACCAATT
CCTGCCAAAGTACCCAATCCACTTGCGGATAAATGGTTGGCACGTCTGAACCTGCCAAGAAAGTGGCTCA
GGCTTTCCCCTTCATAGGGTTTAATCAAGAATAGCCAAGGTTTAACATCTGGTGCTTCTATGCTCCCACT
TTCGGGTGTGGCGGACTCTGAGGTCCCGGGAGTCTCGCTGCCGCTACTTCGCCTAGTTAGGCGGAGATTG
TAAGCAGAAAGTGCTAATTCCTTTGCTTTGTCGTGGGGACTACCTCGAATAGGTTGTTTTCCCTCCTCAA
TCACAATTCCTGTTTGAGCTGCTTTACTTTGAATGCTTTGAATTAATCTGCCGTAGCTCCACCGATGAAC
ATTAACCCGGTACTGTTTGGCATATTTTTGCTGACCTTCAATATAACCGGGAAATTTTTGTTCTGCTATA
GCTTGAATTTCACTTTGGACAACCTCCCGCATATCCCCTAACTTGGGCAAGACAATACTGCCAGCTTTGT
AGGTTCTCGCTAACGCTACAATTGCTTTAGCTAATAATCTGTCTATATGTTGCCCTAACTCAGATGCTCC
AAATTGATTGGGAGAGAAGTTTTTTTGTGCTTTGTGGCGTTCGTGAGATAGGTACTGCTGTTGTCGTCTC
TGGCGATTTAGCAGTTCGTAATTGTCGCCAAGTAATTGTTTAATACTCCGGTAAGCCAAGACTTTGTTGG
CGATCGCATCTACTACTGCTACTGTGGCAGGTTTTTCTAGTCCCAGGCTTACTCCAACCAAAATGTGTGA
TTGACCTTGATAAAGGGGTTGGCTAGGACGCTCAAAGGAATTGTTTATTCGAGTAAGTGTTGATTGTTTA
CGTTGAATCAAAGCTTGCTGTGTATCGCTTAGATCGCTTTTCTTCTTCATGTTTGTGATGAATTTAGTAA
TTTCATCTGCTTTCTCTTGGCGAACGATTTCTGTTCCCTCCTCTGTCCACAAGCGATTGTCAACACAGCA
GTAAAGGGTCAAGTGGTGAAGATTCCAAGGTTCCCCTTTACCCTCACCTTCAAGCCAAACTAGATGACCA
TTTCTGAGTGTGAACAAGCCGCTAGAATGCTGATTTTTGCTTTTGCGTTTAGTCTGTTGGTCTTCTAGGA
AGCGTTGAAACCAGTGAAGTTGACGATTGCCGCAGTACACCTCAAAAATTAAATCGCTTAAGCCATTGAA
GTGAACACACAGCCTACCCTTTTGATTCTTTGACCAAACCATATCCTCGTTGGTTTCAAAAACAAGGGGG
AATGGGAGAGAACTTGATCGAGTTAACAGAATATCCTGCCAGCGTTTGGCTTGGGCGTTGTCTTCAGCAA
CAGTGGTTGTAGCAGTCAAGAGTGTCTCCAACCATTTAGCATTGGTCAAATCTCGACCTTTAGGCATCCG
ACTTATTAACTTTTCGGTAAGCCTTTGAATTTGGATTTCAACTTGACGACGACGTTTAGCAAATTTTTCT
GAATCTTCTTCTTTGTCAGTAAGTTTGCAGCCATTTTTTAACAGGTAGCTGATGGCGCTACGGCTCTTGA
TATCTTCCGTTTCTTGGTAAGCGTCAAATAATGTCTTGGATAAACTACGCTTAGGGCTAGAAGATGAGGG
TTTTTTCTCCTTTTTACCTTTTTTCCCTTTAGGTGAAGCGCTATCTGACTCAGATGCTGGCATAGCTATT
GCCAAAATTTCAGCAGCTTTGACACGAATAGCCTCTAAAGTGTCACCACTAAGTTCTACTAATTCAGCAT
CGCTATTGAGCATTTCTAGCCAGCGCGTCTTTCCATCTAGCTGCTGTTGAAGCCGTTTCTGTATAGCCAG
CCAGGACTTGTAGATGTAGTCCACAATATGAATTGCCGACATATATAAACGGCTGGGCTGACCTGCAAAG
CGAGGGTCAGTTTTGAGAGGTTGACATAACTGGCTCACAACGGTAGACGGGAGTTTACCCTTTTGTTGCC
ACTTCTCGAAGTCGGGGTGTTGACCTAACTGGCAAAGCAGTTCGTTAATTAACGGCGTGTTTAAATCTGC
CATCAACTTCCAGAGTTGTTGGCGGTTTGATTCAAAGGAAATAAGTCGAGCTTGAATAGTTATTTGACTC
ATGAAAAAATAATATCACATGAATACATAATGTGCTTTTAAAAAATGTAAATTTAAAAAACTACTTCTGT
AGGATGATTTCTATGGAAGGAAAATTCTACACAAGCACAGAAGCGGCTCAAATCACTAATTGTTCGCGTC
GTCAGCTACAGTATTGGCGCGATAAAGGTGTTGTCGTGCCAACAGTGAATACCACAGGTAAAGGTCGTAA
TGTTTATTACTCATATCTGATCTATTGGTATTAACCGGGATCCCATTAGAGCAAGTTATCCGACTCACGC
CACATCAATAGTAGGAATAATCTTGCCATGCGATCGCACAAATTTTTTGGACAACCAGATCAATTCAGGG
ACTTAGTTAATTTCACACCTTTTTCTGGTTTTATCACTGCAGTCATTTGTACTCCTTAGCTACTTCCTGT
AAAACAGCCTTGTCAATCTTCTTCAATCCTCTTGATAAGGAACGAATTGCAGCTTCCCTAAGAATCTCAT
CAAGGCGACCAATGTAGCCTTCAGTTGCTGACGTGAGAATCCGTAGCATCTCCTTGCTCTTTAGATTAGA
AGATACTGGCAGTTTCAAAACCATTTGTTCCCACATTTCTACGGTGTTCTTAAAATCCTCTCCCGACAAT
TTACCAAAGCGAAGATGCGCCCGAAAGCGTTCGAGAACCTGCTCATCCCGCTTAATTACCGCATCCAAAC
GGTCTGTTCCTACCAGTACCACAGCAATTCCTAAATCTTCGGCAATATCTCGCACATCAGCAAAAGTTTC
AGGCTTGAGACGGTCAGCTTCATCAATAATTAGCATCTCTACGCCACAACCCTTGAGTACTTCTATCGTC
CTATCTCGAAAATCAGATACAGTCCCTTTTGTTACCCGATACTTGAGGTACTCAGTAATCTTTTTAAACA
AATCCTTGGGGCCACATTTTTGGTGAGGTCGAATATAAACGACAGGCACAGTTGGAGGTCGTCCAGCTTC
CTGCTGAGGTTTGTGCCTGTATCTGTAGGCATCACAAGCAACTGTCTTGCCAGTTCTCGATTCCCCAACT
ACTCGGCAAGATTTTCTTGCCTTGCGCTTGCCATCTAACCAATCATGGAGAGTTTTTACCTGCTGTAAAG
GCACAATGCTCTTACCCTTGAGACGAGCAATTTCAGCTTGTAACCACTCATCATCCGGTTTTACCCCACC
CAACTGCTTGGCGATCGCCTGAGCTTCTGTCATTGTTTAAAACCCATATTCTTCACGAAGTTGTTCATAG
TCCCACACCTCAATGTCTTCGTATTGAGAGTGAACCGTTTCTGTAGATTCCACTTCATCTGGTTCAACTA
TTTGAGAAGGCAAGGATTCTCTATTACTTTCATCAACAGCAGCAGATCGCAAAACAGTCTGTTCCAATTT
TTGACGCTCCTTACGGCTTTTCTTGGTAGCGACAAGAGCATCGCGGTCAACAACTTCTTGCAATAATGAT
TGGTTACTGATAGTTTTCCCTGCGGTACGGAGTCTGCGACTTGCTGCCTCAGCCTCATCTAATGCCAGTT
GCTCTGTCTCCAAACCTTGAGCGTGAGCGCGAGTCAGAAATACTTCCTGATTGTTTTCCTGGCGATAAAC
CAAAATTGTTGTAATGTCTCTGGGGTCAAACCTTAAGTTGACAGTTTCTCCGGCATAACCTGCCAAATAT
TCCCCCCGATACATTAAATTCTGAAACTGCAAACAACCACCTCTTTGCACAGTGCGCCGTGACTGCTTCA
TTAAACAAATATCCAAATCTCGTTCTGGTATTGGTACTGGCACTGTAGGCAATCCTGCTTCCCAACGCTC
AAAGCGCGTTTGGTCGCCCATCCGCGCATCAATACTTTGGTTGTAACGATCTACGATGTAACGCACAAGT
AACTGTTCTAGTTCTCGCAAAGTAAGTCTTGCGTCCTTCTCTGCATCTTCTGGGCGTTCCTGCACATTAG
ATCCGGTGTACCCAGGAAGCGTTGAAAATAGTTGGTCATTTAATGTTTTGAAGGGACGTTCTACTACTCC
ACCTTCAGAAGGGCGATCGCGTAAATGACAGACAAATCCCAATTGCGCCCCAATCTGACTCAAGTGGTTA
GAGCGAAAGTCTTTACCGCCATCAGTATAAAAATGTTCTGGTTTTCCATAGGTTCCCCACTCACAATGCA
GTTTGTACTCGGAACCGTAACGCTTTGGTAGAATTGCATGGCGTAACGCTAATGCTACTACCCCAGAACT
GGGTGCATCAAAGCCCAAGTTGATACCCATAATGCAACGAGAGTAAGTATCAATTACTGTTGTTAGCCAG
GGACGACTTAAAATTTCACCATGTTGATCTACCAGCAACACATCCACGCGGGTATGGTCACATTGCCAAA
CATGGTTACTGTAATCAACCGATAAATCTTTTCCTTCACGGGTTTTAACCGAAAGCGTAGTTCCTCTCCA
ACCAGGACTGCGGATACTCTTGGCTTTTTGTTGCTTTTCCAAAATGGGTGCTAATACCCGTAACACGGTT
TTGTAATTGGGCGGCTTAGAGTCTTTTAATTCACGGGCTTTAGCCTCGACTCTGAGAGCAACTTGTTTAG
GGGTCATACGTTTACTTCCCTTGTTACCCTCCTTGTAGGTTTTGGTAATGAAGTTTTCCCAAAACTCACC
AATGCGGTGTTTTCCTTTATCAGCCCTACTTGTTTGAGTGAGTCCGACTAAGCCATCTTGTTCCCAGTTT
TTCACCAACCTTTGTACCGTTCGCAACGATACATTTAGTTTCTCTGCTGCTTCCCGCAACTTTTGCCCAT
AAGTTGTGCGATCGCAGGGTTCCAGTAAACTTTGGATTACCTCTAGCTTTACTTGGGCTTCCTCTGAGAG
TTGTGTGGCAATTACATTCTTCTCAAGAGTTGTAGCACTTTCTCCTAGTAAGCCTTCCATAGGAATTGCC
AAGGGATGAACAGCTAAATCAGGATTTTGCTGACTGTTCATAGATCCTTTCTCCTCTTTCAACATACGAG
CCGGAAGCATAAAGTGTAAAATTAATAAGATGATCTTCTTGAGATCGTTTTGGAGCTTGGCGTTGAGCAA
AAGGCCAGCAAAAGGCCAGGAACCGTAAAAAGGCCGCGTTGCTGGCGTTTTTCCATAGGCTCCGCCCCCC
TGACGAGCATCACAAAAATCGACGCTCAAGTCAGAGGTGGCGAAACCCGACAGGACTATAAAGATACCAG
GCGTTTCCCCCTGGAAGCTCCCTCGTGCGCTCTCCTGTTCCGACCCTGCCGCTTACCGGATACCTGTCCG
CCTTTCTCCCTTCGGGAAGCGTGGCGCTTTCTCATAGCTCACGCTGTAGGTATCTCAGTTCGGTGTAGGT
CGTTCGCTCCAAGCTGGGCTGTGTGCACGAACCCCCCGTTCAGCCCGACCGCTGCGCCTTATCCGGTAAC
TATCGTCTTGAGTCCAACCCGGTAAGACACGACTTATCGCCACTGGCAGCAGCCACTGGTAACAGGATTA
GCAGAGCGAGGTATGTAGGCGGTGCTACAGAGTTCTTGAAGTGGTGGCCTAACTACGGCTACACTAGAAG
AACAGTATTTGGTATCTGCGCTCTGCTGAAGCCAGTTACCTTCGGAAAAAGAGTTGGTAGCTCTTGATCC
GGCAAACAAACCACCGCTGGTAGCGGTGGTTTTTTTGTTTGCAAGCAGCAGATTACGCGCAGAAAAAAAG
GATCTCAAGAAGATCCTTTGATCTTTTCTACGGGGTCTGACGCTCAGTGGAACGAAAACTCACGTTAAGG
GATTTTGGTCATGAGATTATCAAAAAGGATCTTCACCTAGATCCTTTTAAATTAAAAATGAAGTTTTAAA
TCAATCTAAAGTATATATGAGTAAACTTGGTCTGACAGTTACCAATGCTTAATCAGTGAGGCACCTATCT
CAGCGATCTGTCTATTTCGTTCATCCATAGTTGCCTGACTCCCCGTCGTGTAGATAACTACGATACGGGA
GGGCTTACCATCTGGCCCCAGTGCTGCAATGATACCGCGAGACCCACGCTCACCGGCTCCAGATTTATCA
GCAATAAACCAGCCAGCCGGAAGGGCCGAGCGCAGAAGTGGTCCTGCAACTTTATCCGCCTCCATCCAGT
CTATTAATTGTTGCCGGGAAGCTAGAGTAAGTAGTTCGCCAGTTAATAGTTTGCGCAACGTTGTTGCCAT
TGCTACAGGCATCGTGGTGTCACGCTCGTCGTTTGGTATGGCTTCATTCAGCTCCGGTTCCCAACGATCA
AGGCGAGTTACATGATCCCCCATGTTGTGCAAAAAAGCGGTTAGCTCCTTCGGTCCTCCGATCGTTGTCA
GAAGTAAGTTGGCCGCAGTGTTATCACTCATGGTTATGGCAGCACTGCATAATTCTCTTACTGTCATGCC
ATCCGTAAGATGCTTTTCTGTGACTGGTGAGTACTCAACCAAGTCATTCTGAGAATAGTGTATGCGGCGA
CCGAGTTGCTCTTGCCCGGCGTCAATACGGGATAATACCGCGCCACATAGCAGAACTTTAAAAGTGCTCA
TCATTGGAAAACGTTCTTCGGGGCGAAAACTCTCAAGGATCTTACCGCTGTTGAGATCCAGTTCGATGTA
ACCCACTCGTGCACCCAACTGATCTTCAGCATCTTTTACTTTCACCAGCGTTTCTGGGTGAGCAAAAACA
GGAAGGCAAAATGCCGCAAAAAAGGGAATAAGGGCGACACGGAAATGTTGAATACTCATACTCTTCCTTT
TTCAATATTATTGAAGCATTTATCAGGGTTATTGTCTCATGAGCGGATACATATTTGAATGTATTTAGAA
AAATAAACAAATAGGGGTTCCGCGCACATTTCCCCGAAAAGTGCCACCTGCGCAGAAAGGCCCACCCGAA
GGTGAGCCGAAGAGCTCGAGATCTCGCTCTTCCTTTCAACCCATTTAGGGTTCCCCCTTGATCGGGGGTG
ATTCAGTAGCCACTACAGCAGTACATCCGCGCCCTTATTGCTGGGAGCGCACCTATCCTGTCTATTGACA
GCAGCATCAGGGTGAGCAGCTACCAGGGTCAGAAAGCAAGACTGTATTTATACAGTCAAACTAACCCTCA
TTTAACAAAATTCAGAGGCTGCAAGCAGCATGAATTGCGGCGCTATTAATATGCTAGCATTATACCTAGG
ACTGAGCTAGCTGTCAGGGTCTCTCTAGTAGAGAGCGTTCACCGACAAACAACAGATAAAACGAAAGGCC
CAGTCTTTCGACTGAGCCTTTCGTTTTATTTGATGCCTGGAGATCCTTACTCAAACCTTCTGTAGCTTTG
CCATTTCTGCAAACGGCATCCTACATCTGTGACAGCACCCATCC
